Addgene plasmid #127714: pEMY01AB-PRO
Purpose: (Empty Backbone) Integrative yeast promoter characterization plasmid. Clone in with BpiI. Has ChrXV homology upstream and an mVenus fragment downstream.
Depositing lab: Christopher Voigt. Depositing organization: Massachusetts Institute of Technology. Publication: Iterative algorithm-guided design of massive strain libraries, applied to itaconic acid production in yeast. Young EM, Zhao Z, Gielesen BEM, Wu L, Benjamin Gordon D, Roubos JA, Voigt CA. Metab Eng. 2018 Jul;48:33-43. doi: 10.1016/j.ymben.2018.05.002. Epub 2018 May 9. PubMed 29753070.
Backbone
  Vector backbone: pEMY11
  Vector type: Yeast Expression, Synthetic Biology
Growth in bacteria
  Bacterial resistance: Chloramphenicol, 25 μg/mL
  Growth temperature: 37°C
  Growth strain: DH5alpha
  Copy number: High Copy
Gene/Insert
  Cloning method: Restriction Enzyme
  Sequencing primers: 5′ GTTATCCCCTGATTCTGTGG; 3′ ATTCAGCAATTTGCCCG
Terms and licenses: Academic/Nonprofit Terms; Industry Terms: Not Available to Industry
Depositor comments: Promoter characterization cassette for promoter expression strength when integrated into ChrXV of S. cerevisiae.
How to cite: pEMY01AB-PRO was a gift from Christopher Voigt (Addgene plasmid # 127714 ; http://n2t.net/addgene:127714 ; RRID:Addgene_127714)
