[The description below was written by a language model from this plasmid's Addgene catalogue record and pLannotate feature annotations shown in this document.]
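Description:
pEMY01AB-PRO is an empty-backbone plasmid, built on pEMY11, for measuring promoter strength in Saccharomyces cerevisiae after chromosomal integration. It is a small (about 3.3 kb) E. coli-propagated vector carrying a high-copy ColE1/pUC-type origin and a chloramphenicol acetyltransferase (cat) gene driven by its own promoter and followed by a fragment of the lambda t0 terminator, so it is selected with chloramphenicol in bacteria. No yeast origin of replication or yeast selectable marker is annotated, consistent with a design in which the cassette functions only after integration rather than as an episome.

The cloning site is occupied by a lac promoter/operator region with a CAP binding site, a pUC-type multiple cloning site and a lacZα fragment. This arrangement looks like a placeholder that is displaced when a candidate promoter is inserted with the Type IIS enzyme BpiI, and it may allow blue/white screening, although the record does not say so explicitly. According to the catalogue entry, the insertion site is flanked upstream by homology to yeast chromosome XV and downstream by a fragment of mVenus. The annotation tool labels a GFP-family coding fragment spanning the sequence origin as an EGFP variant, which most likely corresponds to this mVenus piece. The ChrXV homology is not annotated but may lie in the unlabelled stretch between the bom fragment and the T3Te terminator. Because only part of the reporter is present, the remainder of mVenus and any further integration parts are presumably supplied by companion constructs. A cloned promoter thus ends up driving mVenus at a fixed ChrXV locus, allowing fluorescence-based comparison of promoter strengths.
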