Features (pLannotate 1.2.2; 13 found; start..end, strand, type, name):
     48..117     +  CDS            lacI (fragment): lac repressor; lacI; The lac repressor binds to the lac operator to inhibit transcription in E. coli. This inhibition can be relieved by adding lactose or isopropyl-β-D-thiogalactopyranoside (IPTG).
    130..151     +  protein_bind   CAP binding site: CAP binding activates transcription in the presence of cAMP. E. coli catabolite activator protein
    166..196     +  promoter       lac promoter: promoter for the E. coli lac operon
    204..220     +  protein_bind   lac operator: The lac repressor binds to the lac operator to inhibit transcription in E. coli. This inhibition can be relieved by adding lactose or isopropyl-β-D-thiogalactopyranoside (IPTG). lac repressor encoded by lacI
    257..313     -  misc_feature   MCS: pUC18/19 multiple cloning site
    310..467     +  CDS            lacZα (fragment): LacZα fragment of β-galactosidase; lacZ fragment
    473..531     -  misc_feature   bom (fragment): basis of mobility region from pBR322
   1041..1070    +  terminator     T3Te terminator: phage T3 early transcription terminator
   1135..1232    +  promoter       cat promoter: promoter of the E. coli cat gene encoding chloramphenicol acetyltransferase
   1233..1889    +  CDS            cat: CAT_ECOLX - Experimental evidence at protein level: Swiss-Prot protein existence level 1. This enzyme is an effector of chloramphenicol resistance in bacteria. From Escherichia coli. This protein is used as a marker in many commonly used cloning vectors, such as pACYC184.
   1913..1950    +  terminator     lambda t0 terminator (fragment): transcription terminator from phage lambda
   2120..2708    +  rep_origin     ori: high-copy-number ColE1/pMB1/pBR322/pUC origin of replication
   2847..37      -  CDS            (3-F)Tyr-EGFP (fragment) (across the origin): (3-F)Tyr-EGFP is a basic (constitutively fluorescent) green fluorescent protein published in 2004, derived from Aequorea victoria.
>Addgene plasmid #127714 | pEMY01AB-PRO | addgene full sequence | sequence record 253012 | Addgene NGS Result
TTGGGACAACACCAGTGAATAATTCTTCACCTTTAGACATTAGGTCTTCCCCGCGCGTTGGCCGATTCAT
TAATGCAGCTGGCACGACAGGTTTCCCTACTGGAAAGCGGGCAGTGAGCGCAACGCAATTAATGTGAGTT
AGCTCACTCATTAGGCACCCCAGGCTTTACACTTTATGCTTCCGGCTCGTATGTTGTGTGGAATTGTGAG
CGGATAACAATTTCACACAGGAAACAGCTATGACCATGATTACGCCAAGCTTGCATGCCTGCAGGTCGAT
TCTAGAGGATCCCCGGGTACCGAGCTCGAATTCACTGGCCGTCGTTTTACAACGTCGTGACTGGGAAAAC
CCTGGCGTTACCCAACTTAATCGCCTTGCAGCACATCCCCCTTTCGCCAGCTGGCGTAATAGCGAAGAGG
CCCGCACCGATCGCCCTTCCCAACAGTTGCGCAGCCTGAATGGCGAATGGCGCCTGATGCGGTATTTTCT
CCTTACGCATCTGTGCGGTATTTCACGCCGCATATGGTGCAGAAGACCTGCACAAACGCCTGTGGGTGTG
GTACTGGATATGCAAAGCGATTGGAAGTCGCTTAGGGTTTCAAAGATCCATACTTCTCTACATTCTCTGA
CTTTTTAAAACTGTGTACTGGCGACCAATCGACAAATCTGCAACCCCAGCTTCATAAGCTTTCTCTCCCA
CCAGCAAAGCCTGGACCTCCCTGGTTCTAATAATGAGCGACTGAAGTTTTCCAAAAGAAACCTTCACTAA
ACATGTTATGCTCCTCAATCACGCGATGAAATAAAGGCCTATTTTTTGATCCAACGCCTTTGAAAATTTC
CTTATGGCTGGGTGGGGTACCTACCATGAACATGTTAAAGGTAAGTGGTGGCATATTATGGAGTTACGCC
CGTATACCAGAGTAATAATGTTGCCGCCGGATAGGCATGGCGCCCCCACCGGATTCTCTTGCTATATGGA
TGGCATAATTAGCTTATGAAAGGATTGGTAAGAATATGTCTGAGACCCAATCAACTCACTGGCTCACCTT
CACGGGTGGGCCTTTCTTCGGCACGGGCAAATTGCTGAATATTCCTTTTCTTAGACGTCAGGTGGCAAAC
GCGCGAGTTGATCGGGCACGTAAGAGGTTCCAACTTTCACCATAATGAAATAAGATCACTACCGGGCGTA
TTTTTTGAGTTATCGAGATTTTCAGGAGCTAAGGAAGCTAAAATGGAGAAAAAAATCACTGGATATACCA
CCGTTGATATATCCCAATGGCATCGTAAAGAACATTTTGAGGCATTTCAGTCAGTTGCTCAATGTACCTA
TAACCAGACCGTTCAGCTGGATATTACGGCCTTTTTAAAGACCGTAAAGAAAAATAAGCACAAGTTTTAT
CCGGCCTTTATTCACATTCTTGCCCGCCTGATGAATGCTCATCCGGAATTTCGTATGGCAATGAAAGACG
GTGAGCTGGTGATATGGGATAGTGTTCACCCTTGTTACACCGTTTTCCATGAGCAAACTGAAACGTTTTC
ATCGCTCTGGAGTGAATACCACGACGATTTCCGGCAGTTTCTACACATATATTCGCAAGATGTGGCGTGT
TACGGTGAAAACCTGGCCTATTTCCCTAAAGGGTTTATTGAGAATATGTTTTTCGTCTCAGCCAATCCCT
GGGTGAGTTTCACCAGTTTTGATTTAAACGTGGCCAATATGGACAACTTCTTCGCCCCCGTTTTCACCAT
GGGCAAATATTATACGCAAGGCGACAAGGTGCTGATGCCGCTGGCGATTCAGGTTCATCATGCCGTTTGT
GATGGCTTCCATGTCGGCAGAATGCTTAATGAATTACAACAGTACTGCGATGAGTGGCAGGGCGGGGCGT
AATTTGATATCGAGCTCGCTTGGACTGCTGTTGATAGATCCAGTAATGACCTCAGAACTCTGTCAGACCA
AGTTTACTCATATATACTTTAGATTGATTTAAAACTTCATTTTTAATTTAAAAGGATCTAGGTGAAGATC
CTTTTTGATAATCTCATGACCAAAATCCCTTAACGTGAGTTTTCGTTCCACTGAGCGTCAGACCCCGTAG
AAAAGATCAAAGGATCTTCTTGAGATCCTTTTTTTCTGCGCGTAATCTGCTGCTTGCAAACAAAAAAACC
ACCGCTACCAGCGGTGGTTTGTTTGCCGGATCAAGAGCTACCAACTCTTTTTCCGAAGGTAACTGGCTTC
AGCAGAGCGCAGATACCAAATACTGTTCTTCTAGTGTAGCCGTAGTTAGGCCACCACTTCAAGAACTCTG
TAGCACCGCCTACATACCTCGCTCTGCTAATCCTGTTACCAGTGGCTGCTGCCAGTGGCGATAAGTCGTG
TCTTACCGGGTTGGGCTCAAGACGATAGTTACCGGATAAGGCGCAGCGGTCGGGCTGAACGGGGGGTTCG
TGCACACAGCCCAGCTTGGAGCGAACGACCTACACCGAACTGAGATACCTACAGCGTGAGCTATGAGAAA
GCGCCACGCTTCCCGAAGGGAGAAAGGCGGACAGGTATCCGGTAAGCGGCAGGGTCGGAACAGGAGAGCG
CACGAGGGAGCTTCCAGGGGGAAACGCCTGGTATCTTTATAGTCCTGTCGGGTTTCGCCACCTCTGACTT
GAGCGTCGATTTTTGTGATGCTCGTCAGGGGGGCGGAGCCTATGGAAAAACGCCAGCAACGCGGCCTTTT
TACGGTTCCTGGCCTTTTGCTGGCCTTTTGCTCACATGTTCTTTCCTGCGTTATCCCCTGATTCTGTGGA
TAACCGTATTACCGCCTTTGAGTGAGCTGATACCGCTCGGTCTCTCATCTTCAATGTTGTGTCTAATTTT
GAAGTTAGCTTTGATACCATTCTTTTGTTTGTCAGCAGTGATGTAAACATTGTGAGAGTTATAGTTGTAT
TCCAATTTGTGACCTAAAATGTTACCATCTTCTTTAAAATCAATACCTTTTAATTCGATTCTATTAACTA
AGGTATCACCTTCAAACTTGACTTCAGCTCTGGTCTTGTAGTTACCGTCATCTTTGAAAAAAATAGTTCT
TTCTTGAACATAACCTTCTGGCATGGCAGACTTGAAAAAGTCATGTTGTTTCATATGATCTGGGTATCTA
GCAAAACATTGCAAACCATAACCTAAAGTAGTGACTAAGGTTGGCCATGGAACTGGCAATTTACCAGTAG
TACAAATCAATTTTAAGGTCAATTTACCGTAAGTAGCATCACCTTCACCTTCACCGGAGACAGAAAATTT
GTGACCATTAACATCACCATCTAATTCAACCAAAA
